Addgene plasmid #201389: H_NES 80kDa
Purpose: Nucleocytoplasmic transport probe
Depositing lab: Pere Roca-Cusachs. Depositing organization: Institut de Bioenginyeria de Catalunya (IBEC).
Backbone
  Vector backbone: pEGFP-C3
  Vector type: Mammalian Expression
Growth in bacteria
  Bacterial resistance: Kanamycin, 50 μg/mL
  Growth temperature: 37°C
  Growth strain: DH5alpha
  Copy number: High Copy
Gene/Insert
  Gene/Insert name: HIV_NES-EGFP-8PrA
  Species: Synthetic
  Cloning method: Ligation Independent Cloning
Terms and licenses: Academic/Nonprofit Terms; Industry Terms: Not Available to Industry
Depositor comments: Internal lab code: IG090/P581. Related to Andreu, Ignasi Granero-Moya et al. 2022 Nat Cell Biol. (https://pubmed.ncbi.nlm.nih.gov/35681009/)
How to cite: H_NES 80kDa was a gift from Pere Roca-Cusachs (Addgene plasmid # 201389 ; http://n2t.net/addgene:201389 ; RRID:Addgene_201389)
