[The description below was written by a language model from this plasmid's Addgene catalogue record and pLannotate feature annotations shown in this document.]
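Description:
H_NES 80kDa is a mammalian expression plasmid built on the pEGFP-C3 backbone that encodes a synthetic fluorescent probe for studying nucleocytoplasmic transport. It replicates in E. coli from a high-copy ColE1/pUC-type origin and also carries an f1 phage origin. Selection relies on a single NeoR/KanR (Tn5 aminoglycoside phosphotransferase) gene placed behind tandem bacterial (bla-type) and SV40 early promoters and followed by an HSV TK polyadenylation signal. This gene gives kanamycin resistance in bacteria and could support G418 selection in mammalian cells.

The payload, HIV_NES-EGFP-8PrA, is driven by the human CMV immediate early enhancer and promoter. It begins with a short fragment of HIV-1 Rev, which corresponds to the nuclear export signal named in the insert. This is fused to EGFP and then to a long stretch annotated as immunoglobulin-binding domains of Staphylococcus aureus protein A. The insert name indicates eight such repeats, although the automated annotation resolves them only partially, presumably because they are repetitive. The repeats most likely act as inert bulk that sets the probe's molecular weight, the "80kDa" of the plasmid name, so that export-signal-driven transport can be examined for a cargo of defined size.

Downstream of the protein A region, the annotation picks up a His-tag fragment, a small piece of a T7-derived solubility tag and a T7 terminator. These are probably carried over from a bacterial expression source, and the record does not say whether they are part of the translated product. Only a fragment of the SV40 poly(A) signal is annotated after the cassette. The nuclear versus cytoplasmic distribution of EGFP fluorescence in transfected cells provides the readout.
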