Features (pLannotate 1.2.2; 19 found; start..end, strand, type, name):
     23..326     +  enhancer       CMV enhancer: human cytomegalovirus immediate early enhancer
    327..530     +  promoter       CMV promoter: human cytomegalovirus (CMV) immediate early promoter
    593..611     +  CDS            Rev (fragment): human immunodeficiency virus 1 (HIV-1) Rev protein; rev; enhances nuclear export of unspliced and incompletely spliced viral mRNAs
    626..1339    +  CDS            EGFP: EGFP is a basic (constitutively fluorescent) green fluorescent protein published in 1996, derived from Aequorea victoria. It is reported to be a rapidly-maturing weak dimer with moderate acid sensitivity.
   1295..2173    +  CDS            spa (fragment): SPA_STAAE - Experimental evidence at protein level: Swiss-Prot protein existence level 1. Plays a role in the inhibition of the host innate and adaptive immune responses. Possesses five immunoglobulin-binding domains that capture both the fragment crystallizable region (Fc region) and the Fab region (part of Ig that identifies antigen) of immunoglobulins (By similarity). In turn, Staphylococcus aureus is protected from phagocytic killing via inhibition of Ig Fc region. In addition, the host elicited B-cell response is prevented due to a decrease of antibody-secreting cell proliferation that en
   2462..2713    +  CDS            protein A (fragment): immunoglobulin binding domains of Staphylocuccus aureus protein A
   2723..2740    +  CDS            9xHis (fragment): 9xHis affinity tag
   2750..2799    +  CDS            SET1 (fragment): solubility-enhancement tag derived from T7 phage gene 10B
   2807..2854    +  terminator     T7 terminator: transcription terminator for bacteriophage T7 RNA polymerase
   2879..2910    +  polyA_signal   SV40 poly(A) signal (fragment): SV40 polyadenylation signal
   2944..3372    -  rep_origin     f1 ori (sequence partly withheld): f1 bacteriophage origin of replication; arrow indicates direction of (+) strand synthesis
   3399..3503    +  promoter       AmpR promoter: bla
   3572..3782    +  promoter       SV40 promoter: SV40 early promoter
   3825..4619    +  CDS            NeoR/KanR: aminoglycoside phosphotransferase from Tn5; aph(3')-II (or nptII); confers resistance to neomycin, kanamycin, and G418 (Geneticin®)
   4640..4792    +  CDS            ble (fragment): BLE_KLEPN - Experimental evidence at protein level: Swiss-Prot protein existence level 1. Binding protein with a strong affinity to the bleomycin family of antibiotics. Binds to CL990; an antimitotic-antibiotic compound. From Klebsiella pneumoniae.
   4851..4898    +  polyA_signal   HSV TK poly(A) signal: herpes simplex virus thymidine kinase polyadenylation signal (Cole and Stacy, 1985)
   4989..5005    -  polyA_signal   bGH poly(A) signal (fragment): bovine growth hormone polyadenylation signal
   5227..5815    +  rep_origin     ori: high-copy-number ColE1/pMB1/pBR322/pUC origin of replication
   5930..5967    +  enhancer       CMV enhancer (fragment): human cytomegalovirus immediate early enhancer
>Addgene plasmid #201389 | H_NES 80kDa | addgene full sequence | sequence record 399915 | Addgene NGS Result
ATAGCCCATATATGGAGTTCCGCGTTACATAACTTACGGTAAATGGCCCGCCTGGCTGACCGCCCAACGA
CCCCCGCCCATTGACGTCAATAATGACGTATGTTCCCATAGTAACGCCAATAGGGACTTTCCATTGACGT
CAATGGGTGGAGTATTTACGGTAAACTGCCCACTTGGCAGTACATCAAGTGTATCATATGCCAAGTACGC
CCCCTATTGACGTCAATGACGGTAAATGGCCCGCCTGGCATTATGCCCAGTACATGACCTTATGGGACTT
TCCTACTTGGCAGTACATCTACGTATTAGTCATCGCTATTACCATGGTGATGCGGTTTTGGCAGTACATC
AATGGGCGTGGATAGCGGTTTGACTCACGGGGATTTCCAAGTCTCCACCCCATTGACGTCAATGGGAGTT
TGTTTTGGCACCAAAATCAACGGGACTTTCCAAAATGTCGTAACAACTCCGCCCCATTGACGCAAATGGG
CGGTAGGCGTGTACGGTGGGAGGTCTATATAAGCAGAGCTGGTTTAGTGAACCGTCAGATCCGCTAGCGC
TACCGGTCGCCACCATGCTTCAACTTCCTCCTCTTGAGAGACTTACTCTTGGAGGCGGGGGCAGCGTGAG
CAAGGGCGAGGAGCTGTTCACCGGGGTGGTGCCCATCCTGGTCGAGCTGGACGGCGACGTAAACGGCCAC
AAGTTCAGCGTGTCCGGCGAGGGCGAGGGCGATGCCACCTACGGCAAGCTGACCCTGAAGTTCATCTGCA
CCACCGGCAAGCTGCCCGTGCCCTGGCCCACCCTCGTGACCACCCTGACCTACGGCGTGCAGTGCTTCAG
CCGCTACCCCGACCACATGAAGCAGCACGACTTCTTCAAGTCCGCCATGCCCGAAGGCTACGTCCAGGAG
CGCACCATCTTCTTCAAGGACGACGGCAACTACAAGACCCGCGCCGAGGTGAAGTTCGAGGGCGACACCC
TGGTGAACCGCATCGAGCTGAAGGGCATCGACTTCAAGGAGGACGGCAACATCCTGGGGCACAAGCTGGA
GTACAACTACAACAGCCACAACGTCTATATCATGGCCGACAAGCAGAAGAACGGCATCAAGGTGAACTTC
AAGATCCGCCACAACATCGAGGACGGCAGCGTGCAGCTCGCCGACCACTACCAGCAGAACACCCCCATCG
GCGACGGCCCCGTGCTGCTGCCCGACAACCACTACCTGAGCACCCAGTCCGCCCTGAGCAAAGACCCCAA
CGAGAAGCGCGATCACATGGTCCTGCTGGAGTTCGTGACCGCCGCCGGGATCACTCTCGGCATGGACGAG
CTGTACAAGAAGCTTGCTCAACAAAATGCTTTTTATCAAGTCTTAAATATGCCTAACTTAAATGCTGATC
AACGCAATGGTTTTATCCAAAGCCTTAAAGATGATCCAAGCCAAAGTGCTAACGTTTTAGGTGAAGCTCA
AAAACTTAATGACTCTCAAGCTCCAAAAGCTGATGCGCAACAAAATAACTTCAACAAAGATCAACAAAGC
GCCTTCTATGAAATCTTGAACATGCCTAACTTAAACGAAGCGCAACGTAACGGCTTCATTCAAAGTCTTA
AAGACGACCCAAGCCAAAGCACTAACGTTTTAGGTGAAGCTAAAAAATTAAACGAATCTCAAGCACCGAA
AGCTGATAACAATTTCAACAAAGAACAACAAAATGCTTTCTATGAAATCTTGAATATGCCTAACTTAAAC
GAAGAACAACGCAATGGTTTCATCCAAAGCTTAAAAGATGACCCAAGCCAAAGTGCTAACCTATTGTCAG
AAGCTAAAAAGTTAAATGAATCTCAAGCACCGAAAGCGGATAACAAATTCAACAAAGAACAACAAAATGC
TTTCTATGAAATCTTACATTTACCTAACTTAAACGAAGAACAACGCAATGGTTTCATCCAAAGCCTAAAA
GATGACCCAAGCCAAAGCGCTAACCTTTTAGCAGAAGCTAAAAAGCTAAATGATGCTCAAGCACCAAAAG
CTCAACAAAATGCTTTTTATCAAGTCTTAAATATGCCTAACTTAAATGCTGATCAACGCAATGGTTTTAT
CCAAAGCCTTAAAGATGATCCAAGCCAAAGTGCTAACGTTTTAGGTGAAGCTCAAAAACTTAATGACTCT
CAAGCTCCAAAAGCTGATGCGCAACAAAATAACTTCAACAAAGATCAACAAAGCGCCTTCTATGAAATCT
TGAACATGCCTAACTTAAACGAAGCGCAACGTAACGGCTTCATTCAAAGTCTTAAAGACGACCCAAGCCA
AAGCACTAACGTTTTAGGTGAAGCTAAAAAATTAAACGAATCTCAAGCACCGAAAGCTGATAACAATTTC
AACAAAGAACAACAAAATGCTTTCTATGAAATCTTGAATATGCCTAACTTAAACGAAGAACAACGCAATG
GTTTCATCCAAAGCTTAAAAGATGACCCAAGCCAAAGTGCTAACCTATTGTCAGAAGCTAAAAAGTTAAA
TGAATCTCAAGCACCGAAAGCGGATAACAAATTCAACAAAGAACAACAAAATGCTTTCTATGAAATCTTA
CATTTACCTAACTTAAACGAAGAACAACGCAATGGTTTCATCCAAAGCCTAAAAGATGACCCAAGCCAAA
GCGCTAACCTTTTAGCAGAAGCTAAAAAGCTAAATGAGGCTCAAGCACCAAAATAACTCGAGCACCACCA
CCACCACCACTGAGATCCGGCTGCTAACAAAGCCCGAAAGGAAGCTGAGTTGGCTGCTGCCACCGCTGAG
CAATAACTAGCATAACCCCTTGGGGCCTCTAAACGGGTCTTGAGGGGTTTTTTGCTGAAAGGAGGAACTA
TATCCGGATGTGGTTTGTCCAAACTCATCAATGTATCTTAACGCGTAAATTGTAAGCGTTAATATTTTGT
TAAAATTCGCGTTAAATTTTTGTTAAATCAGCTCATTTTTTAACCAATAGGCCGAAATCGGCAAAATCCC
TTATAAATCAAAAGAATAGACCGAGATAGGGT
[37 nt withheld, positions 3043-3079]
AAAGAACGTGGACTCCAACGTCAAAGG
[49 nt withheld, positions 3107-3155]
T
[91 nt withheld, positions 3157-3247]
G
[124 nt withheld, positions 3249-3372]
CAGGTGGCACTTTTCGGGGAAATGTGCGCGGAACCCCTATTTGTTTATTTTTCTAAATACATTCAAATAT
GTATCCGCTCATGAGACAATAACCCTGATAAATGCTTCAATAATATTGAAAAAGGAAGAGTCCTGAGGCG
GAAAGAACCAGCTGTGGAATGTGTGTCAGTTAGGGTGTGGAAAGTCCCCAGGCTCCCCAGCAGGCAGAAG
TATGCAAAGCATGCATCTCAATTAGTCAGCAACCATAGTCCCGCCCCTAACTCCGCCCATCCCGCCCCTA
ACTCCGCCCAGTTCCGCCCATTCTCCGCCCCATGGCTGACTAATTTTTTTTATTTATGCAGAGGCCGAGG
CCGCCTCGGCCTCTGAGCTATTCCAGAAGTAGTGAGGAGGCTTTTTTGGAGGCCTAGGCTTTTGCAAAGA
TCGATCAAGAGACAGGATGAGGATCGTTTCGCATGATTGAACAAGATGGATTGCACGCAGGTTCTCCGGC
CGCTTGGGTGGAGAGGCTATTCGGCTATGACTGGGCACAACAGACAATCGGCTGCTCTGATGCCGCCGTG
TTCCGGCTGTCAGCGCAGGGGCGCCCGGTTCTTTTTGTCAAGACCGACCTGTCCGGTGCCCTGAATGAAC
TGCAAGACGAGGCAGCGCGGCTATCGTGGCTGGCCACGACGGGCGTTCCTTGCGCAGCTGTGCTCGACGT
TGTCACTGAAGCGGGAAGGGACTGGCTGCTATTGGGCGAAGTGCCGGGGCAGGATCTCCTGTCATCTCAC
CTTGCTCCTGCCGAGAAAGTATCCATCATGGCTGATGCAATGCGGCGGCTGCATACGCTTGATCCGGCTA
CCTGCCCATTCGACCACCAAGCGAAACATCGCATCGAGCGAGCACGTACTCGGATGGAAGCCGGTCTTGT
CGATCAGGATGATCTGGACGAAGAGCATCAGGGGCTCGCGCCAGCCGAACTGTTCGCCAGGCTCAAGGCG
AGCATGCCCGACGGCGAGGATCTCGTCGTGACCCATGGCGATGCCTGCTTGCCGAATATCATGGTGGAAA
ATGGCCGCTTTTCTGGATTCATCGACTGTGGCCGGCTGGGTGTGGCGGACCGCTATCAGGACATAGCGTT
GGCTACCCGTGATATTGCTGAAGAGCTTGGCGGCGAATGGGCTGACCGCTTCCTCGTGCTTTACGGTATC
GCCGCTCCCGATTCGCAGCGCATCGCCTTCTATCGCCTTCTTGACGAGTTCTTCTGAGCGGGACTCTGGG
GTTCGAAATGACCGACCAAGCGACGCCCAACCTGCCATCACGAGATTTCGATTCCACCGCCGCCTTCTAT
GAAAGGTTGGGCTTCGGAATCGTTTTCCGGGACGCCGGCTGGATGATCCTCCAGCGCGGGGATCTCATGC
TGGAGTTCTTCGCCCACCCTAGGGGGAGGCTAACTGAAACACGGAAGGAGACAATACCGGAAGGAACCCG
CGCTATGACGGCAATAAAAAGACAGAATAAAACGCACGGTGTTGGGTCGTTTGTTCATAAACGCGGGGTT
CGGTCCCAGGGCTGGCACTCTGTCGATACCCCACCGAGACCCCATTGGGGCCAATACGCCCGCGTTTCTT
CCTTTTCCCCACCCCACCCCCCAAGTTCGGGTGAAGGCCCAGGGCTCGCAGCCAACGTCGGGGCGGCAGG
CCCTGCCATAGCCTCAGGTTACTCATATATACTTTAGATTGATTTAAAACTTCATTTTTAATTTAAAAGG
ATCTAGGTGAAGATCCTTTTTGATAATCTCATGACCAAAATCCCTTAACGTGAGTTTTCGTTCCACTGAG
CGTCAGACCCCGTAGAAAAGATCAAAGGATCTTCTTGAGATCCTTTTTTTCTGCGCGTAATCTGCTGCTT
GCAAACAAAAAAACCACCGCTACCAGCGGTGGTTTGTTTGCCGGATCAAGAGCTACCAACTCTTTTTCCG
AAGGTAACTGGCTTCAGCAGAGCGCAGATACCAAATACTGTTCTTCTAGTGTAGCCGTAGTTAGGCCACC
ACTTCAAGAACTCTGTAGCACCGCCTACATACCTCGCTCTGCTAATCCTGTTACCAGTGGCTGCTGCCAG
TGGCGATAAGTCGTGTCTTACCGGGTTGGACTCAAGACGATAGTTACCGGATAAGGCGCAGCGGTCGGGC
TGAACGGGGGGTTCGTGCACACAGCCCAGCTTGGAGCGAACGACCTACACCGAACTGAGATACCTACAGC
GTGAGCTATGAGAAAGCGCCACGCTTCCCGAAGGGAGAAAGGCGGACAGGTATCCGGTAAGCGGCAGGGT
CGGAACAGGAGAGCGCACGAGGGAGCTTCCAGGGGGAAACGCCTGGTATCTTTATAGTCCTGTCGGGTTT
CGCCACCTCTGACTTGAGCGTCGATTTTTGTGATGCTCGTCAGGGGGGCGGAGCCTATGGAAAAACGCCA
GCAACGCGGCCTTTTTACGGTTCCTGGCCTTTTGCTGGCCTTTTGCTCACATGTTCTTTCCTGCGTTATC
CCCTGATTCTGTGGATAACCGTATTACCGCCATGCATTAGTTATTAATAGTAATCAATTACGGGGTCATT
AGTTC
